Addgene plasmid #217958: pCL1316
Purpose: Expression of human H4 tagged on its C-terminus with eGFP. Expression in mammalian cells driven by the CMV promoter.
Depositing lab: Andrew Bowman. Depositing organization: University of Warwick. Publication: A specific role for importin-5 and NASP in the import and nuclear hand-off of monomeric H3. Pardal AJ, Bowman AJ. Elife. 2022 Sep 6;11:e81755. doi: 10.7554/eLife.81755. PubMed 36066346.
Backbone
  Vector backbone: peGFP-N1
  Backbone manufacturer: Clonetech
  Vector type: Mammalian Expression
  Selectable markers: Gentamicin
Growth in bacteria
  Bacterial resistance: Kanamycin, 50 μg/mL
  Growth temperature: 37°C
  Growth strain: DH5alpha
  Copy number: High Copy
Gene/Insert
  Gene/Insert name: Histone H4
  Species: H. sapiens (human)
  Entrez Gene: H4C1 (a.k.a. H4-16, H4C11, H4C12, H4C13, H4C14, H4C15, H4C16, H4C2, H4C3, H4C4, H4C5, H4C6, H4C8, H4C9, H4FA, HIST1H4A)
  Promoter: CMV
  Tag / fusion protein: eGFP (C terminal on backbone)
  Cloning method: Restriction Enzyme; 5′ cloning site NheI (not destroyed); 3′ cloning site AgeI (not destroyed)
  Sequencing primers: 5′ CMV promoter primer; 3′ peGFP-N1-RP
Terms and licenses: Academic/Nonprofit Terms; Industry Terms: Not Available to Industry
How to cite: pCL1316 was a gift from Andrew Bowman (Addgene plasmid # 217958 ; http://n2t.net/addgene:217958 ; RRID:Addgene_217958)
