[The description below was written by a language model from this plasmid's Addgene catalogue record and pLannotate feature annotations shown in this document.]
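Description:
pCL1316 is a mammalian expression plasmid built on the peGFP-N1 backbone that produces human histone H4 fused at its C-terminus to eGFP. The H4 coding sequence was inserted between the NheI and AgeI sites, both of which remain intact, so that it lies downstream of the human cytomegalovirus immediate-early enhancer and promoter and in frame with the backbone's EGFP open reading frame. A short linker region separates the two coding sequences, and an SV40 polyadenylation signal terminates the transcript. The automated annotation labels the histone CDS as bovine H4. This reflects the extreme conservation of H4 protein sequence among mammals and does not contradict the catalogue entry, which gives the insert as human.

In bacteria the plasmid is maintained at high copy number through a ColE1/pUC-type origin and is selected with kanamycin. The resistance gene is the Tn5 aminoglycoside phosphotransferase (NeoR/KanR). It sits behind a bacterial bla-type promoter for expression in E. coli and behind the SV40 enhancer/early promoter for expression in mammalian cells, and it ends with an HSV TK polyadenylation signal. In mammalian cells this cassette would confer G418 (Geneticin) resistance. The catalogue lists the selectable marker as "Gentamicin", which probably refers to this marker. An f1 origin is also present and allows single-stranded DNA production. Small annotated fragments (ble, bGH poly(A), SV40 large T antigen) appear to be backbone remnants or partial matches, not functional elements.

The construct is suited to transient or stable expression of fluorescent H4 for live-cell imaging. The associated publication concerns histone nuclear import and chaperone hand-off.
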