Features (pLannotate 1.2.2; 14 found; start..end, strand, type, name):
     25..382     +  promoter       SV40 promoter: SV40 enhancer and early promoter
    417..1211    +  CDS            NeoR/KanR: aminoglycoside phosphotransferase from Tn5; aph(3')-II (or nptII); confers resistance to neomycin, kanamycin, and G418 (Geneticin®)
   1232..1384    +  CDS            ble (fragment): BLE_KLEPN - Experimental evidence at protein level: Swiss-Prot protein existence level 1. Binding protein with a strong affinity to the bleomycin family of antibiotics. Binds to CL990; an antimitotic-antibiotic compound. From Klebsiella pneumoniae.
   1443..1490    +  polyA_signal   HSV TK poly(A) signal: herpes simplex virus thymidine kinase polyadenylation signal (Cole and Stacy, 1985)
   1581..1597    -  polyA_signal   bGH poly(A) signal (fragment): bovine growth hormone polyadenylation signal
   1819..2407    +  rep_origin     ori: high-copy-number ColE1/pMB1/pBR322/pUC origin of replication
   2582..2885    +  enhancer       CMV enhancer: human cytomegalovirus immediate early enhancer
   2886..3089    +  promoter       CMV promoter: human cytomegalovirus (CMV) immediate early promoter
   3125..3433    +  CDS            H4_BOVIN (sequence withheld): Experimental evidence at protein level: Swiss-Prot protein existence level 1. Core component of nucleosome. Nucleosomes wrap and compact DNA into chromatin, limiting DNA accessibility to the cellular machineries which require DNA as a template. Histones thereby play a central role in transcription regulation, DNA repair, DNA replication and chromosomal stability. DNA accessibility is regulated via a complex set of post-translational modifications of histones, also called histone code, and nucleosome remodeling. From Bos taurus (Bovine).
   3499..4216    +  CDS            EGFP (fragment): the original enhanced GFP (Yang et al., 1996) mammalian codon-optimized
   4233..4316    +  CDS            large T antigen (fragment): large T antigen from SV40 (simian virus 40)
   4339..4460    +  polyA_signal   SV40 poly(A) signal: SV40 polyadenylation signal
   4494..4922    -  rep_origin     f1 ori (sequence partly withheld): f1 bacteriophage origin of replication; arrow indicates direction of (+) strand synthesis
   4949..23      +  promoter       AmpR promoter (across the origin): bla
>Addgene plasmid #217958 | pCL1316 | addgene full sequence | sequence record 430212 | Addgene NGS Result
AATAATATTGAAAAAGGAAGAGTCCTGAGGCGGAAAGAACCAGCTGTGGAATGTGTGTCAGTTAGGGTGT
GGAAAGTCCCCAGGCTCCCCAGCAGGCAGAAGTATGCAAAGCATGCATCTCAATTAGTCAGCAACCAGGT
GTGGAAAGTCCCCAGGCTCCCCAGCAGGCAGAAGTATGCAAAGCATGCATCTCAATTAGTCAGCAACCAT
AGTCCCGCCCCTAACTCCGCCCATCCCGCCCCTAACTCCGCCCAGTTCCGCCCATTCTCCGCCCCATGGC
TGACTAATTTTTTTTATTTATGCAGAGGCCGAGGCCGCCTCGGCCTCTGAGCTATTCCAGAAGTAGTGAG
GAGGCTTTTTTGGAGGCCTAGGCTTTTGCAAAGATCGATCAAGAGACAGGATGAGGATCGTTTCGCATGA
TTGAACAAGATGGATTGCACGCAGGTTCTCCGGCCGCTTGGGTGGAGAGGCTATTCGGCTATGACTGGGC
ACAACAGACAATCGGCTGCTCTGATGCCGCCGTGTTCCGGCTGTCAGCGCAGGGGCGCCCGGTTCTTTTT
GTCAAGACCGACCTGTCCGGTGCCCTGAATGAACTGCAAGACGAGGCAGCGCGGCTATCGTGGCTGGCCA
CGACGGGCGTTCCTTGCGCAGCTGTGCTCGACGTTGTCACTGAAGCGGGAAGGGACTGGCTGCTATTGGG
CGAAGTGCCGGGGCAGGATCTCCTGTCATCTCACCTTGCTCCTGCCGAGAAAGTATCCATCATGGCTGAT
GCAATGCGGCGGCTGCATACGCTTGATCCGGCTACCTGCCCATTCGACCACCAAGCGAAACATCGCATCG
AGCGAGCACGTACTCGGATGGAAGCCGGTCTTGTCGATCAGGATGATCTGGACGAAGAGCATCAGGGGCT
CGCGCCAGCCGAACTGTTCGCCAGGCTCAAGGCGAGCATGCCCGACGGCGAGGATCTCGTCGTGACCCAT
GGCGATGCCTGCTTGCCGAATATCATGGTGGAAAATGGCCGCTTTTCTGGATTCATCGACTGTGGCCGGC
TGGGTGTGGCGGACCGCTATCAGGACATAGCGTTGGCTACCCGTGATATTGCTGAAGAGCTTGGCGGCGA
ATGGGCTGACCGCTTCCTCGTGCTTTACGGTATCGCCGCTCCCGATTCGCAGCGCATCGCCTTCTATCGC
CTTCTTGACGAGTTCTTCTGAGCGGGACTCTGGGGTTCGAAATGACCGACCAAGCGACGCCCAACCTGCC
ATCACGAGATTTCGATTCCACCGCCGCCTTCTATGAAAGGTTGGGCTTCGGAATCGTTTTCCGGGACGCC
GGCTGGATGATCCTCCAGCGCGGGGATCTCATGCTGGAGTTCTTCGCCCACCCTAGGGGGAGGCTAACTG
AAACACGGAAGGAGACAATACCGGAAGGAACCCGCGCTATGACGGCAATAAAAAGACAGAATAAAACGCA
CGGTGTTGGGTCGTTTGTTCATAAACGCGGGGTTCGGTCCCAGGGCTGGCACTCTGTCGATACCCCACCG
AGACCCCATTGGGGCCAATACGCCCGCGTTTCTTCCTTTTCCCCACCCCACCCCCCAAGTTCGGGTGAAG
GCCCAGGGCTCGCAGCCAACGTCGGGGCGGCAGGCCCTGCCATAGCCTCAGGTTACTCATATATACTTTA
GATTGATTTAAAACTTCATTTTTAATTTAAAAGGATCTAGGTGAAGATCCTTTTTGATAATCTCATGACC
AAAATCCCTTAACGTGAGTTTTCGTTCCACTGAGCGTCAGACCCCGTAGAAAAGATCAAAGGATCTTCTT
GAGATCCTTTTTTTCTGCGCGTAATCTGCTGCTTGCAAACAAAAAAACCACCGCTACCAGCGGTGGTTTG
TTTGCCGGATCAAGAGCTACCAACTCTTTTTCCGAAGGTAACTGGCTTCAGCAGAGCGCAGATACCAAAT
ACTGTTCTTCTAGTGTAGCCGTAGTTAGGCCACCACTTCAAGAACTCTGTAGCACCGCCTACATACCTCG
CTCTGCTAATCCTGTTACCAGTGGCTGCTGCCAGTGGCGATAAGTCGTGTCTTACCGGGTTGGACTCAAG
ACGATAGTTACCGGATAAGGCGCAGCGGTCGGGCTGAACGGGGGGTTCGTGCACACAGCCCAGCTTGGAG
CGAACGACCTACACCGAACTGAGATACCTACAGCGTGAGCTATGAGAAAGCGCCACGCTTCCCGAAGGGA
GAAAGGCGGACAGGTATCCGGTAAGCGGCAGGGTCGGAACAGGAGAGCGCACGAGGGAGCTTCCAGGGGG
AAACGCCTGGTATCTTTATAGTCCTGTCGGGTTTCGCCACCTCTGACTTGAGCGTCGATTTTTGTGATGC
TCGTCAGGGGGGCGGAGCCTATGGAAAAACGCCAGCAACGCGGCCTTTTTACGGTTCCTGGCCTTTTGCT
GGCCTTTTGCTCACATGTTCTTTCCTGCGTTATCCCCTGATTCTGTGGATAACCGTATTACCGCCATGCA
TTAGTTATTAATAGTAATCAATTACGGGGTCATTAGTTCATAGCCCATATATGGAGTTCCGCGTTACATA
ACTTACGGTAAATGGCCCGCCTGGCTGACCGCCCAACGACCCCCGCCCATTGACGTCAATAATGACGTAT
GTTCCCATAGTAACGCCAATAGGGACTTTCCATTGACGTCAATGGGTGGAGTATTTACGGTAAACTGCCC
ACTTGGCAGTACATCAAGTGTATCATATGCCAAGTACGCCCCCTATTGACGTCAATGACGGTAAATGGCC
CGCCTGGCATTATGCCCAGTACATGACCTTATGGGACTTTCCTACTTGGCAGTACATCTACGTATTAGTC
ATCGCTATTACCATGGTGATGCGGTTTTGGCAGTACATCAATGGGCGTGGATAGCGGTTTGACTCACGGG
GATTTCCAAGTCTCCACCCCATTGACGTCAATGGGAGTTTGTTTTGGCACCAAAATCAACGGGACTTTCC
AAAATGTCGTAACAACTCCGCCCCATTGACGCAAATGGGCGGTAGGCGTGTACGGTGGGAGGTCTATATA
AGCAGAGCTGGTTTAGTGAACCGTCAGATCCGCTAGCCGCCGCC
[309 nt withheld, positions 3125-3433]
GGAGGTGGTTCAGGAGGTGGATCTGGAGGTGGCTCAGGTGGAGGTGCGCTACCGGTCGCCAGCACGGTGA
GCAAGGGCGAGGAGCTGTTCACCGGGGTGGTGCCCATCCTGGTCGAGCTGGACGGCGACGTAAACGGCCA
CAAGTTCAGCGTGTCCGGCGAGGGCGAGGGCGATGCCACCTACGGCAAGCTGACCCTGAAGTTCATCTGC
ACCACCGGCAAGCTGCCCGTGCCCTGGCCCACCCTCGTGACCACCCTGACCTACGGCGTGCAGTGCTTCA
GCCGCTACCCCGACCACATGAAGCAGCACGACTTCTTCAAGTCCGCCATGCCCGAAGGCTACGTCCAGGA
GCGCACCATCTTCTTCAAGGACGACGGCAACTACAAGACCCGCGCCGAGGTGAAGTTCGAGGGCGACACC
CTGGTGAACCGCATCGAGCTGAAGGGCATCGACTTCAAGGAGGACGGCAACATCCTGGGGCACAAGCTGG
AGTACAACTACAACAGCCACAACGTCTATATCATGGCCGACAAGCAGAAGAACGGCATCAAGGTGAACTT
CAAGATCCGCCACAACATCGAGGACGGCAGCGTGCAGCTCGCCGACCACTACCAGCAGAACACCCCCATC
GGCGACGGCCCCGTGCTGCTGCCCGACAACCACTACCTGAGCACCCAGTCCGCCCTGAGCAAAGACCCCA
ACGAGAAGCGCGATCACATGGTCCTTAAGGAGTTCGTGACCGCCGCCGGGATCACTCTCGGCATGGACGA
GCTGTACAAGTAAAGCGGCCGCGACTCTAGATCATAATCAGCCATACCACATTTGTAGAGGTTTTACTTG
CTTTAAAAAACCTCCCACACCTCCCCCTGAACCTGAAACATAAAATGAATGCAATTGTTGTTGTTAACTT
GTTTATTGCAGCTTATAATGGTTACAAATAAAGCAATAGCATCACAAATTTCACAAATAAAGCATTTTTT
TCACTGCATTCTAGTTGTGGTTTGTCCAAACTCATCAATGTATCTTAAGGCGTAAATTGTAAGCGTTAAT
ATTTTGTTAAAATTCGCGTTAAATTTTTGTTAAATCAGCTCATTTTTTAACCAATAGGCCGAAATCGGCA
AAATCCCTTATAAATCAAAAGAATAGACCGAGATAGGGT
[37 nt withheld, positions 4593-4629]
AAAGAACGTGGACTCCAACGTCAAAGG
[49 nt withheld, positions 4657-4705]
T
[91 nt withheld, positions 4707-4797]
G
[124 nt withheld, positions 4799-4922]
CAGGTGGCACTTTTCGGGGAAATGTGCGCGGAACCCCTATTTGTTTATTTTTCTAAATACATTCAAATAT
GTATCCGCTCATGAGACAATAACCCTGATAAATGCTTC
